Addgene plasmid #20727: FUW-tetO-lox-hKLF4
Depositing lab: Rudolf Jaenisch. Depositing organization: Whitehead Institute for Biomedical Research. Publication: Parkinson's disease patient-derived induced pluripotent stem cells free of viral reprogramming factors. Soldner F, Hockemeyer D, Beard C, Gao Q, Bell GW, Cook EG, Hargus G, Blak A, Cooper O, Mitalipova M, Isacson O, Jaenisch R. Cell. 2009 Mar 6. 136(5):964-77. 10.1016/j.cell.2009.02.013 PubMed 19269371.
Backbone
  Vector backbone: FUW
  Backbone manufacturer: Carlos Lois
  Backbone size w/o insert (bp): 6454
  Vector type: Mammalian Expression, Lentiviral
Growth in bacteria
  Bacterial resistance: Ampicillin, 100 μg/mL
  Growth temperature: 37°C
  Growth strain: Stbl3
  Growth instructions: TOP10, 37C
  Copy number: High Copy
Gene/Insert
  Gene/Insert name: KLF4
  Species: H. sapiens (human)
  Insert size (bp): 1522
  Entrez Gene: KLF4 (a.k.a. EZF, GKLF)
  Cloning method: Restriction Enzyme; 5′ cloning site EcoRI (not destroyed); 3′ cloning site EcoRI (not destroyed)
  Sequencing primers: 5′ LNCX
Terms and licenses: Academic/Nonprofit Terms; Industry Terms: Not Available to Industry
How to cite: FUW-tetO-lox-hKLF4 was a gift from Rudolf Jaenisch (Addgene plasmid # 20727 ; http://n2t.net/addgene:20727 ; RRID:Addgene_20727)
