[The description below was written by a language model from this plasmid's Addgene catalogue record and the feature table of its GenBank file.]
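Description:
FUW-tetO-lox-hKLF4 is a doxycycline-inducible, Cre-excisable lentiviral transfer plasmid built on the FUW backbone for expressing human KLF4 in mammalian cells. In bacteria it is maintained through a high-copy ColE1/pUC-type origin and selected with ampicillin via the beta-lactamase gene. The viral portion follows an HIV-1-derived design. A CMV enhancer/promoter fused to a truncated 5' LTR drives production of the genomic RNA in packaging cells. This is followed by the Psi packaging signal, the Rev response element for Rev-dependent nuclear export, and the cPPT/CTS element that aids transduction. A bGH polyadenylation signal lies downstream of the 3' LTR.

The internal expression cassette consists of a tetracycline response element carrying seven tetO copies joined to a minimal CMV promoter. The roughly 1.5 kb human KLF4 cDNA was cloned between EcoRI sites downstream of this promoter. The insert itself is not annotated in the feature table, but it corresponds to the unannotated gap between the promoter and the WPRE, which enhances transcript expression. Transcription therefore depends on a tetracycline-controlled transactivator, which this plasmid does not encode and which must be supplied separately.

A single loxP site sits just upstream of the annotated 3' LTR element. In lentiviral designs of this kind, a loxP site within the 3' LTR is copied to the 5' LTR during reverse transcription. The integrated provirus then becomes flanked by loxP sites and can be removed by Cre recombinase. Consistent with the associated publication, the vector is used to deliver one of the reprogramming factors for generating human induced pluripotent stem cells, after which the transgene can be excised to yield factor-free lines.
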