LOCUS       Exported 7976 bp ds-DNA circular SYN 12-MAY-2021
DEFINITION  synthetic circular DNA
ACCESSION   .
VERSION     .
KEYWORDS    FUW-tetO-lox-hKLF4
SOURCE      synthetic DNA construct
  ORGANISM  synthetic DNA construct
REFERENCE   1 (bases 1 to 7976)
  AUTHORS   Frank Soldner, Dirk Hockemeyer, Caroline Beard, Qing Gao, George W.
            Bell, Elizabeth G. Cook, Gunnar Hargus, Alexandra Blak, Oliver
            Cooper, Maisam Mitalipova, Ole Isacson, Rudolf Jaenisch
  TITLE     Parkinson's Disease Patient-Derived Induced Pluripotent Stem Cells
            Free of Viral Reprogramming Factors
  JOURNAL   Cell, Volume 136, Issue 5, 964-977, 6 March 2009
REFERENCE   2 (bases 1 to 7976)
  AUTHORS   .
  TITLE     Direct Submission
  JOURNAL   Exported May 12, 2021 from SnapGene Server 1.1.58
            http://www.snapgene.com
FEATURES             Location/Qualifiers
     source          1..7976
                     /organism="synthetic DNA construct"
                     /mol_type="other DNA"
     enhancer        7..386
                     /label=CMV enhancer
                     /note="human cytomegalovirus immediate early enhancer"
     promoter        388..586
                     /label=CMV promoter
                     /note="human cytomegalovirus (CMV) immediate early
                     promoter"
     primer_bind     541..561
                     /label=CMV-F
                     /note="Human CMV immediate early promoter, forward primer"
     LTR             604..784
                     /label=5' LTR (truncated)
                     /note="truncated 5' long terminal repeat (LTR) from HIV-1"
     misc_feature    831..956
                     /label=HIV-1 Psi
                     /note="packaging signal of human immunodeficiency virus
                     type 1"
     misc_feature    1449..1682
                     /label=RRE
                     /note="The Rev response element (RRE) of HIV-1 allows for
                     Rev-dependent mRNA export from the nucleus to the
                     cytoplasm."
     CDS             1867..1911
                     /codon_start=1
                     /product="antigenic peptide corresponding to amino acids
                     655 to 669 of the HIV envelope protein gp41 (Lutje Hulsik
                     et al., 2013)"
                     /label=gp41 peptide
                     /note="recognized by the 2H10 single-chain llama nanobody"
                     /translation="KNEQELLELDKWASL"
     misc_feature    2209..2326
                     /label=cPPT/CTS
                     /note="central polypurine tract and central termination
                     sequence of HIV-1"
     protein_bind    2385..2655
                     /label=tetracycline response element
                     /bound_moiety="tetracycline repressor TetR"
                     /note="contains seven copies of the tetracycline operator
                     tetO"
     promoter        2688..2725
                     /label=minimal CMV promoter
                     /note="human cytomegalovirus (CMV) immediate early
                     promoter"
     primer_bind     2722..2746
                     /label=LNCX
                     /note="Human CMV promoter, forward primer"
     misc_feature    4365..4953
                     /label=WPRE
                     /note="woodchuck hepatitis virus posttranscriptional
                     regulatory element"
     primer_bind     complement(4418..4438)
                     /label=WPRE-R
                     /note="WPRE, reverse primer"
     CDS             complement(4836..4847)
                     /codon_start=1
                     /product="Factor Xa recognition and cleavage site"
                     /label=Factor Xa site
                     /translation="IEGR"
     primer_bind     complement(4956..4972)
                     /label=KS primer
                     /note="common sequencing primer, one of multiple similar
                     variants"
     primer_bind     complement(4957..4973)
                     /label=pBluescriptKS
                     /note="For pBluescript vector"
     protein_bind    complement(5477..5510)
                     /label=loxP
                     /bound_moiety="Cre recombinase"
                     /note="Cre-mediated recombination occurs in the 8-bp core
                     sequence (GCATACAT)."
     LTR             5524..5704
                     /label=5' LTR (truncated)
                     /note="truncated 5' long terminal repeat (LTR) from HIV-1"
     primer_bind     complement(5730..5747)
                     /label=BGH-rev
                     /note="Bovine growth hormone terminator, reverse primer.
                     Also called BGH reverse"
     polyA_signal    5736..5847
                     /label=bGH poly(A) signal
                     /note="bovine growth hormone polyadenylation signal"
     rep_origin      complement(5993..6581)
                     /direction=LEFT
                     /label=ori
                     /note="high-copy-number ColE1/pMB1/pBR322/pUC origin of
                     replication"
     primer_bind     complement(6073..6092)
                     /label=pBR322ori-F
                     /note="pBR322 origin, forward primer"
     CDS             complement(6752..7612)
                     /codon_start=1
                     /gene="bla"
                     /product="beta-lactamase"
                     /label=AmpR
                     /note="confers resistance to ampicillin, carbenicillin, and
                     related antibiotics"
                     /translation="MSIQHFRVALIPFFAAFCLPVFAHPETLVKVKDAEDQLGARVGYI
                     ELDLNSGKILESFRPEERFPMMSTFKVLLCGAVLSRIDAGQEQLGRRIHYSQNDLVEYS
                     PVTEKHLTDGMTVRELCSAAITMSDNTAANLLLTTIGGPKELTAFLHNMGDHVTRLDRW
                     EPELNEAIPNDERDTTMPVAMATTLRKLLTGELLTLASRQQLIDWMEADKVAGPLLRSA
                     LPAGWFIADKSGAGERGSRGIIAALGPDGKPSRIVVIYTTGSQATMDERNRQIAEIGAS
                     LIKHW"
     primer_bind     7375..7394
                     /label=Amp-R
                     /note="Ampicillin resistance gene, reverse primer"
     promoter        complement(7613..7717)
                     /gene="bla"
                     /label=AmpR promoter
     primer_bind     complement(7792..7811)
                     /label=pRS-marker
                     /note="pRS vectors, use to sequence yeast selectable
                     marker"
ORIGIN
        1 cgcgttgaca ttgattattg actagttatt aatagtaatc aattacgggg tcattagttc
       61 atagcccata tatggagttc cgcgttacat aacttacggt aaatggcccg cctggctgac
      121 cgcccaacga cccccgccca ttgacgtcaa taatgacgta tgttcccata gtaacgccaa
      181 tagggacttt ccattgacgt caatgggtgg agtatttacg gtaaactgcc cacttggcag
      241 tacatcaagt gtatcatatg ccaagtacgc cccctattga cgtcaatgac ggtaaatggc
      301 ccgcctggca ttatgcccag tacatgacct tatgggactt tcctacttgg cagtacatct
      361 acgtattagt catcgctatt accatggtga tgcggttttg gcagtacatc aatgggcgtg
      421 gatagcggtt tgactcacgg ggatttccaa gtctccaccc cattgacgtc aatgggagtt
      481 tgttttggca ccaaaatcaa cgggactttc caaaatgtcg taacaactcc gccccattga
      541 cgcaaatggg cggtaggcgt gtacggtggg aggtctatat aagcagcgcg ttttgcctgt
      601 actgggtctc tctggttaga ccagatctga gcctgggagc tctctggcta actagggaac
      661 ccactgctta agcctcaata aagcttgcct tgagtgcttc aagtagtgtg tgcccgtctg
      721 ttgtgtgact ctggtaacta gagatccctc agaccctttt agtcagtgtg gaaaatctct
      781 agcagtggcg cccgaacagg gacttgaaag cgaaagggaa accagaggag ctctctcgac
      841 gcaggactcg gcttgctgaa gcgcgcacgg caagaggcga ggggcggcga ctggtgagta
      901 cgccaaaaat tttgactagc ggaggctaga aggagagaga tgggtgcgag agcgtcagta
      961 ttaagcgggg gagaattaga tcgcgatggg aaaaaattcg gttaaggcca gggggaaaga
     1021 aaaaatataa attaaaacat atagtatggg caagcaggga gctagaacga ttcgcagtta
     1081 atcctggcct gttagaaaca tcagaaggct gtagacaaat actgggacag ctacaaccat
     1141 cccttcagac aggatcagaa gaacttagat cattatataa tacagtagca accctctatt
     1201 gtgtgcatca aaggatagag ataaaagaca ccaaggaagc tttagacaag atagaggaag
     1261 agcaaaacaa aagtaagacc accgcacagc aagcggccgc tgatcttcag acctggagga
     1321 ggagatatga gggacaattg gagaagtgaa ttatataaat ataaagtagt aaaaattgaa
     1381 ccattaggag tagcacccac caaggcaaag agaagagtgg tgcagagaga aaaaagagca
     1441 gtgggaatag gagctttgtt ccttgggttc ttgggagcag caggaagcac tatgggcgca
     1501 gcgtcaatga cgctgacggt acaggccaga caattattgt ctggtatagt gcagcagcag
     1561 aacaatttgc tgagggctat tgaggcgcaa cagcatctgt tgcaactcac agtctggggc
     1621 atcaagcagc tccaggcaag aatcctggct gtggaaagat acctaaagga tcaacagctc
     1681 ctggggattt ggggttgctc tggaaaactc atttgcacca ctgctgtgcc ttggaatgct
     1741 agttggagta ataaatctct ggaacagatt tggaatcaca cgacctggat ggagtgggac
     1801 agagaaatta acaattacac aagcttaata cactccttaa ttgaagaatc gcaaaaccag
     1861 caagaaaaga atgaacaaga attattggaa ttagataaat gggcaagttt gtggaattgg
     1921 tttaacataa caaattggct gtggtatata aaattattca taatgatagt aggaggcttg
     1981 gtaggtttaa gaatagtttt tgctgtactt tctatagtga atagagttag gcagggatat
     2041 tcaccattat cgtttcagac ccacctccca accccgaggg gacccgacag gcccgaagga
     2101 atagaagaag aaggtggaga gagagacaga gacagatcca ttcgattagt gaacggatcg
     2161 gcactgcgtg cgccaattct gcagacaaat ggcagtattc atccacaatt ttaaaagaaa
     2221 aggggggatt ggggggtaca gtgcagggga aagaatagta gacataatag caacagacat
     2281 acaaactaaa gaattacaaa aacaaattac aaaaattcaa aattttcggg tttattacag
     2341 ggacagcaga gatccagttt ggttaatgat ctcgagttta ccactcccta tcagtgatag
     2401 agaaaagtga aagtcgagtt taccactccc tatcagtgat agagaaaagt gaaagtcgag
     2461 tttaccactc cctatcagtg atagagaaaa gtgaaagtcg agtttaccac tccctatcag
     2521 tgatagagaa aagtgaaagt cgagtttacc actccctatc agtgatagag aaaagtgaaa
     2581 gtcgagttta ccactcccta tcagtgatag agaaaagtga aagtcgagtt taccactccc
     2641 tatcagtgat agagaaaagt gaaagtcgag ctcggtaccc gggtcgagta ggcgtgtacg
     2701 gtgggaggcc tatataagca gagctcgttt agtgaaccgt cagatcgcct ggagacgcca
     2761 tccacgctgt tttgacctcc atagaagaca ccgggaccga tccagcctcc gcggccccga
     2821 attccttctc ttcgttgact ttggggttca ggtgccccag ctgcttcggg ctgccgagga
     2881 ccttctgggc ccccacatta atgaggcagc cacctggcga gtctgacatg gctgtcagcg
     2941 acgcgctgct cccatctttc tccacgttcg cgtctggccc ggcgggaagg gagaagacac
     3001 tgcgtcaagc aggtgccccg aataaccgct ggcgggagga gctctcccac atgaagcgac
     3061 ttcccccagt gcttcccggc cgcccctatg acctggcggc ggcgaccgtg gccacagacc
     3121 tggagagcgg cggagccggt gcggcttgcg gcggtagcaa cctggcgccc ctacctcgga
     3181 gagagaccga ggagttcaac gatctcctgg acctggactt tattctctcc aattcgctga
     3241 cccatcctcc ggagtcagtg gccgccaccg tgtcctcgtc agcgtcagcc tcctcttcgt
     3301 cgtcgccgtc gagcagcggc cctgccagcg cgccctccac ctgcagcttc acctatccga
     3361 tccgggccgg gaacgacccg ggcgtggcgc cgggcggcac gggcggaggc ctcctctatg
     3421 gcagggagtc cgctccccct ccgacggctc ccttcaacct ggcggacatc aacgacgtga
     3481 gcccctcggg cggcttcgtg gccgagctcc tgcggccaga attggacccg gtgtacattc
     3541 cgccgcagca gccgcagccg ccaggtggcg ggctgatggg caagttcgtg ctgaaggcgt
     3601 cgctgagcgc ccctggcagc gagtacggca gcccgtcggt catcagcgtc agcaaaggca
     3661 gccctgacgg cagccacccg gtggtggtgg cgccctacaa cggcgggccg ccgcgcacgt
     3721 gccccaagat caagcaggag gcggtctctt cgtgcaccca cttgggcgct ggaccccctc
     3781 tcagcaatgg ccaccggccg gctgcacacg acttccccct ggggcggcag ctccccagca
     3841 ggactacccc gaccctgggt cttgaggaag tgctgagcag cagggactgt caccctgccc
     3901 tgccgcttcc tcccggcttc catccccacc cggggcccaa ttacccatcc ttcctgcccg
     3961 atcagatgca gccgcaagtc ccgccgctcc attaccaaga gctcatgcca cccggttcct
     4021 gcatgccaga ggagcccaag ccaaagaggg gaagacgatc gtggccccgg aaaaggaccg
     4081 ccacccacac ttgtgattac gcgggctgcg gcaaaaccta cacaaagagt tcccatctca
     4141 aggcacacct gcgaacccac acaggtgaga aaccttacca ctgtgactgg gacggctgtg
     4201 gatggaaatt cgcccgctca gatgaactga ccaggcacta ccgtaaacac acggggcacc
     4261 gcccgttcca gtgccaaaaa tgcgaccgag cattttccag gtcggaccac ctcgccttac
     4321 acatgaagag gcatttttaa gaattcgata tcaagcttat cgataatcaa cctctggatt
     4381 acaaaatttg tgaaagattg actggtattc ttaactatgt tgctcctttt acgctatgtg
     4441 gatacgctgc tttaatgcct ttgtatcatg ctattgcttc ccgtatggct ttcattttct
     4501 cctccttgta taaatcctgg ttgctgtctc tttatgagga gttgtggccc gttgtcaggc
     4561 aacgtggcgt ggtgtgcact gtgtttgctg acgcaacccc cactggttgg ggcattgcca
     4621 ccacctgtca gctcctttcc gggactttcg ctttccccct ccctattgcc acggcggaac
     4681 tcatcgccgc ctgccttgcc cgctgctgga caggggctcg gctgttgggc actgacaatt
     4741 ccgtggtgtt gtcggggaaa tcatcgtcct ttccttggct gctcgcctgt gttgccacct
     4801 ggattctgcg cgggacgtcc ttctgctacg tcccttcggc cctcaatcca gcggaccttc
     4861 cttcccgcgg cctgctgccg gctctgcggc ctcttccgcg tcttcgcctt cgccctcaga
     4921 cgagtcggat ctccctttgg gccgcctccc cgcatcgata ccgtcgacct cgagacctag
     4981 aaaaacatgg agcaatcaca agtagcaata cagcagctac caatgctgat tgtgcctggc
     5041 tagaagcaca agaggaggag gaggtgggtt ttccagtcac acctcaggta cctttaagac
     5101 caatgactta caaggcagct gtagatctta gccacttttt aaaagaaaag gggggactgg
     5161 aagggctaat tcactcccaa cgaagacaag atatccttga tctgtggatc taccacacac
     5221 aaggctactt ccctgattgg cagaactaca caccagggcc agggatcaga tatccactga
     5281 cctttggatg gtgctacaag ctagtaccag ttgagcaaga gaaggtagaa gaagccaatg
     5341 aaggagagaa cacccgcttg ttacaccctg tgagcctgca tgggatggat gacccggaga
     5401 gagaagtatt agagtggagg tttgacagcc gcctagcatt tcatcacatg gcccgagagc
     5461 tgcatccgga ctcgagataa cttcgtataa tgtatgctat acgaagttat tccggactgt
     5521 actgggtctc tctggttaga ccagatctga gcctgggagc tctctggcta actagggaac
     5581 ccactgctta agcctcaata aagcttgcct tgagtgcttc aagtagtgtg tgcccgtctg
     5641 ttgtgtgact ctggtaacta gagatccctc agaccctttt agtcagtgtg gaaaatctct
     5701 agcagggccc gtttaaaccc gctgatcagc ctcgactgtg ccttctagtt gccagccatc
     5761 tgttgtttgc ccctcccccg tgccttcctt gaccctggaa ggtgccactc ccactgtcct
     5821 ttcctaataa aatgaggaaa ttgcatcgca ttgtctgagt aggtgtcatt ctattctggg
     5881 gggtggggtg gggcaggaca gcaaggggga ggattgggaa gacaatagca ggcatgtgag
     5941 caaaaggcca gcaaaaggcc aggaaccgta aaaaggccgc gttgctggcg tttttccata
     6001 ggctccgccc ccctgacgag catcacaaaa atcgacgctc aagtcagagg tggcgaaacc
     6061 cgacaggact ataaagatac caggcgtttc cccctggaag ctccctcgtg cgctctcctg
     6121 ttccgaccct gccgcttacc ggatacctgt ccgcctttct cccttcggga agcgtggcgc
     6181 tttctcatag ctcacgctgt aggtatctca gttcggtgta ggtcgttcgc tccaagctgg
     6241 gctgtgtgca cgaacccccc gttcagcccg accgctgcgc cttatccggt aactatcgtc
     6301 ttgagtccaa cccggtaaga cacgacttat cgccactggc agcagccact ggtaacagga
     6361 ttagcagagc gaggtatgta ggcggtgcta cagagttctt gaagtggtgg cctaactacg
     6421 gctacactag aagaacagta tttggtatct gcgctctgct gaagccagtt accttcggaa
     6481 aaagagttgg tagctcttga tccggcaaac aaaccaccgc tggtagcggt ggtttttttg
     6541 tttgcaagca gcagattacg cgcagaaaaa aaggatctca agaagatcct ttgatctttt
     6601 ctacggggtc tgacgctcag tggaacgaaa actcacgtta agggattttg gtcatgagat
     6661 tatcaaaaag gatcttcacc tagatccttt taaattaaaa atgaagtttt aaatcaatct
     6721 aaagtatata tgagtaaact tggtctgaca gttaccaatg cttaatcagt gaggcaccta
     6781 tctcagcgat ctgtctattt cgttcatcca tagttgcctg actccccgtc gtgtagataa
     6841 ctacgatacg ggagggctta ccatctggcc ccagtgctgc aatgataccg cgagacccac
     6901 gctcaccggc tccagattta tcagcaataa accagccagc cggaagggcc gagcgcagaa
     6961 gtggtcctgc aactttatcc gcctccatcc agtctattaa ttgttgccgg gaagctagag
     7021 taagtagttc gccagttaat agtttgcgca acgttgttgc cattgctaca ggcatcgtgg
     7081 tgtcacgctc gtcgtttggt atggcttcat tcagctccgg ttcccaacga tcaaggcgag
     7141 ttacatgatc ccccatgttg tgcaaaaaag cggttagctc cttcggtcct ccgatcgttg
     7201 tcagaagtaa gttggccgca gtgttatcac tcatggttat ggcagcactg cataattctc
     7261 ttactgtcat gccatccgta agatgctttt ctgtgactgg tgagtactca accaagtcat
     7321 tctgagaata gtgtatgcgg cgaccgagtt gctcttgccc ggcgtcaata cgggataata
     7381 ccgcgccaca tagcagaact ttaaaagtgc tcatcattgg aaaacgttct tcggggcgaa
     7441 aactctcaag gatcttaccg ctgttgagat ccagttcgat gtaacccact cgtgcaccca
     7501 actgatcttc agcatctttt actttcacca gcgtttctgg gtgagcaaaa acaggaaggc
     7561 aaaatgccgc aaaaaaggga ataagggcga cacggaaatg ttgaatactc atactcttcc
     7621 tttttcaata ttattgaagc atttatcagg gttattgtct catgagcgga tacatatttg
     7681 aatgtattta gaaaaataaa caaatagggg ttccgcgcac atttccccga aaagtgccac
     7741 ctgacgtcga cggatcggga gatctcccga tcccctatgg tgcactctca gtacaatctg
     7801 ctctgatgcc gcatagttaa gccagtatct gctccctgct tgtgtgttgg aggtcgctga
     7861 gtagtgcgcg agcaaaattt aagctacaac aaggcaaggc ttgaccgaca attgcatgaa
     7921 gaatctgctt agggttaggc gttttgcgct gcttcgcgat gtacgggcca gatata
//
