>Addgene plasmid #20727 | FUW-tetO-lox-hKLF4 | addgene partial sequence | sequence record 26583 | 20727 with LNCX
CTGTTTTGACCTCCATAGAAGACACCGGGACCGATCCAGCCTCCGCGGCCCCGAATTCCTTCTCTTCGTT
GACTTTGGGGTTCAGGTGCCCCAGCTGCTTCGGGCTGCCGAGGACCTTCTGGGCCCCCACATTAATGAGG
CAGCCACCTGGCGAGTCTGACATGGCTGTCAGCGACGCGCTGCTCCCATCTTTCTCCACGTTCGCGTCTG
GCCCGGCGGGAAGGGAGAAGACACTGCGTCAAGCAGGTGCCCCGAATAACCGCTGGCGGGAGGAGCTCTC
CCACATGAAGCGACTTCCCCCAGTGCTTCCCGGCCGCCCCTATGACCTGGCGGCGGCGACCGTGGCCACA
GACCTGGAGAGCGGCGGAGCCGGTGCGGCTTGCGGCGGTAGCAACCTGGCGCCCCTACCTCGGAGAGAGA
CCGAGGAGTTCAACGATCTCCTGGACCTGGACTTTATTCTCTCCAATTCGCTGACCCATCCTCCGGAGTC
AGTGGCCGCCACCGTGTCCTCGTCAGCGTCAGCCTCCTCTTCGTCGTCGCCGTCGAGCAGCGGCCCTGCC
AGCGCGCCCTCCACCTGCAGCTTCACCTATCCGATCCGGGCCGGGAACGACCCGGGCGTGGCGCCGGGCG
GCACGGGCGGAGGCCTCCTCTATGGCAGGGAGTCCGCTCCCCCTCCGACGGCTCCCTTCAACCTGGCGGA
CATCAACGACGTGAGCCCCTCGGGCGGCTTC
